Addgene plasmid #133350: Major Sat-BUB1
Purpose: Express a TALE construct that recognizes major satellite repeats fused to mClover and the kinase domain of mouse BUB1 (aa 672-1058) at the C terminus
Depositing lab: Michael Lampson. Depositing organization: University of Pennsylvania. Publication: Molecular Strategies of Meiotic Cheating by Selfish Centromeres. Akera T, Trimm E, Lampson MA. Cell. 2019 Aug 22;178(5):1132-1144.e10. doi: 10.1016/j.cell.2019.07.001. Epub 2019 Aug 8. PubMed 31402175.
Backbone
  Vector backbone: pTALYM3B15
  Backbone manufacturer: Maria-Elena Torres-Padilla
  Total vector size (bp): 9067
  Vector type: Mammalian Expression
Growth in bacteria
  Bacterial resistance: Ampicillin, 100 μg/mL
  Growth temperature: 37°C
  Growth strain: DH5alpha
  Copy number: High Copy
Gene/Insert
  Gene/Insert name: BUB1
  Species: M. musculus (mouse)
  Insert size (bp): 1161
  Mutation: deleted amino acids 1-671
  Entrez Gene: Bub1 (a.k.a. AL022991, Bub1a, C80208, D2Xrf8, D2Xrf87)
  Tag / fusion protein: mClover (N terminal on insert)
  Cloning method: Gibson Cloning
  Sequencing primers: 5′ ATGGACGAGCTGTACAAGGGTGGTGAGGCTTTTAAATGCACAGG; 3′ GTACCTTAAGCCTAGGTTATTTTCTTGAACGCTTAT
Terms and licenses: Academic/Nonprofit Terms; Industry Terms: Not Available to Industry
How to cite: Major Sat-BUB1 was a gift from Michael Lampson (Addgene plasmid # 133350 ; http://n2t.net/addgene:133350 ; RRID:Addgene_133350)
