[The description below was written by a language model from this plasmid's Addgene catalogue record and pLannotate feature annotations shown in this document.]
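Description:
Major Sat-BUB1 is a mammalian expression plasmid of about 9.1 kb built on the pTALYM3B15 backbone. It encodes a designer TALE DNA-binding protein that recognizes mouse major satellite repeats, fused at its C terminus to the green/yellow fluorescent protein mClover and then to the kinase domain of mouse BUB1. The BUB1 portion covers amino acids 672–1058, with residues 1–671 deleted, and was inserted by Gibson cloning directly downstream of mClover. In bacteria the plasmid replicates from a high-copy ColE1/pUC-type origin and is selected with ampicillin through the β-lactamase gene. An f1 origin and remnants of the lac promoter/operator, lacZα and lacI are also present as leftovers of the cloning backbone.

Expression is driven by a CAG-type arrangement: the CMV immediate-early enhancer, the chicken β-actin promoter and a chimeric β-actin/β-globin intron. A bovine growth hormone polyadenylation signal terminates the transcript. A T7 promoter is annotated near the start of the open reading frame, which would permit in vitro transcription of the fusion, although the record does not say this is how it is used. The annotation software recognizes only the N- and C-terminal flanks of the TALE, as fragments of Xanthomonas avrXa10 and pthXo1. The unannotated stretch between them presumably holds the repeat array that specifies major satellite binding.

Because major satellite repeats form pericentromeric heterochromatin on mouse chromosomes, the fusion tethers BUB1 kinase activity to these regions, and mClover allows its localization to be seen. The associated study concerns selfish centromeres and meiotic cheating, consistent with using the construct to test the effects of artificially raising BUB1 kinase at pericentromeres.
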