Features (pLannotate 1.2.2; 18 found; start..end, strand, type, name):
     50..71      +  protein_bind   CAP binding site: CAP binding activates transcription in the presence of cAMP. E. coli catabolite activator protein
     86..116     +  promoter       lac promoter: promoter for the E. coli lac operon
    124..140     +  protein_bind   lac operator: The lac repressor binds to the lac operator to inhibit transcription in E. coli. This inhibition can be relieved by adding lactose or isopropyl-β-D-thiogalactopyranoside (IPTG). lac repressor encoded by lacI
    184..563     +  enhancer       CMV enhancer: human cytomegalovirus immediate early enhancer
    565..842     +  promoter       chicken β-actin promoter: No description available
    843..1859    +  intron         chimeric intron: chimera between introns from chicken β-actin and rabbit β-globin
   1859..2443    +  CDS            avrXa10 (fragment): AVX10_XANOO - Experimental evidence at protein level: Swiss-Prot protein existence level 1. Avirulence protein. Induces the hypersensitive response (HR)in rice plants carrying the resistance gene Xa10. Activity depends on the presence of the core repeat domains; replacement with repeat domains from other proteins (AvrBs3 of X.euvesicatoria (AC P14727) or AvrXa7 of this organism) does not elicit the HR. Probably acts as a transcription factor in its host plant (rice) to induce plant resistance or disease. From Xanthomonas oryzae pv. oryzae.
   1872..1890    +  promoter       T7 promoter: promoter for bacteriophage T7 RNA polymerase
   3830..4018    +  CDS            pthXo1 (fragment): PTHX1_XANOP - Also known as tal2b. Experimental evidence at protein level: Swiss-Prot protein existence level 1. Avirulence protein. Acts as a transcription factor in rice, inducing expression of a number of host genes including SWEET11 (Os8N3, XA13, AC Q6YZF3) in susceptible plants with the Xa13 allele. Plants with the xa13 allele, which has an altered promoter, are resistant to bacterial blight caused by this bacterial strain and do not induce SWEET11. The xa13 allele elicits an atypical hypersensitive response (HR). PthXo1 binds SWEET11 promoter DNA in a sequence-specific manner. From Xanth
   4061..4777    +  CDS            Clover: Clover is a basic (constitutively fluorescent) green/yellow fluorescent protein published in 2012, derived from Aequorea victoria. It is reported to be a rapidly-maturing weak dimer with high acid sensitivity.
   4778..5944    +  CDS            Bub1 (fragment): BUB1_MOUSE - Experimental evidence at protein level: Swiss-Prot protein existence level 1. Serine/threonine-protein kinase that performs 2 crucial functions during mitosis: it is essential for spindle-assembly checkpoint signaling and for correct chromosome alignment. Has a key role in the assembly of checkpoint proteins at the kinetochore, being required for the subsequent localization of CENPF, BUB1B, CENPE and MAD2L1. Required for the kinetochore localization of PLK1. Required for centromeric enrichment of AUKRB in prometaphase. Plays an important role in defining SGO1 localization and ther
   6240..6464    +  polyA_signal   bGH poly(A) signal: bovine growth hormone polyadenylation signal
   6473..6622    +  CDS            lacZα (fragment): LacZα fragment of β-galactosidase; lacZ fragment
   6638..7076    +  rep_origin     f1 ori (sequence partly withheld): f1 bacteriophage origin of replication; arrow indicates direction of (+) strand synthesis
   7113..7217    +  promoter       AmpR promoter: bla
   7218..8078    +  CDS            AmpR: β-lactamase; bla; confers resistance to ampicillin, carbenicillin, and related antibiotics
   8249..8837    +  rep_origin     ori: high-copy-number ColE1/pMB1/pBR322/pUC origin of replication
   9020..37      +  CDS            lacI (fragment) (across the origin): lac repressor; lacI; The lac repressor binds to the lac operator to inhibit transcription in E. coli. This inhibition can be relieved by adding lactose or isopropyl-β-D-thiogalactopyranoside (IPTG).
>Addgene plasmid #133350 | Major Sat-BUB1 | addgene full sequence | sequence record 261243 | Addgene Partial NGS Result
GGCACGACAGGTTTCCCGACTGGAAAGCGGGCAGTGAGCGCAACGCAATTAATGTGAGTTAGCTCACTCA
TTAGGCACCCCAGGCTTTACACTTTATGCTTCCGGCTCGTATGTTGTGTGGAATTGTGAGCGGATAACAA
TTTCACACAGGAAACAGCTATGACCATGAGGCGCGCCGGATTCGACATTGATTATTGACTAGTTATTAAT
AGTAATCAATTACGGGGTCATTAGTTCATAGCCCATATATGGAGTTCCGCGTTACATAACTTACGGTAAA
TGGCCCGCCTGGCTGACCGCCCAACGACCCCCGCCCATTGACGTCAATAATGACGTATGTTCCCATAGTA
ACGCCAATAGGGACTTTCCATTGACGTCAATGGGTGGAGTATTTACGGTAAACTGCCCACTTGGCAGTAC
ATCAAGTGTATCATATGCCAAGTACGCCCCCTATTGACGTCAATGACGGTAAATGGCCCGCCTGGCATTA
TGCCCAGTACATGACCTTATGGGACTTTCCTACTTGGCAGTACATCTACGTATTAGTCATCGCTATTACC
ATGGTCGAGGTGAGCCCCACGTTCTGCTTCACTCTCCCCATCTCCCCCCCCTCCCCACCCCCAATTTTGT
ATTTATTTATTTTTTAATTATTTTGTGCAGCGATGGGGGCGGGGGGGGGGGGGGGGCGCGCGCCRGGSGG
GGCGGGGCGGGGCGRGGGGCGGGGCGGGGCGAGGCGGAGAGGTGCGGCGGCAGCCAATCAGAGCGGCGCG
CTCCGAAAGTTTCCTTTTATGGCGAGGCGGCGGCGGCGGCGGCCCTATAAAAAGCGAAGCGCGCGGCGGG
CGGGAGTCGCTGCGCGCTGCCTTCGCCCCGTGCCCCGCTCCGCCGCCGCCTCGCGCCGCCCGCCCCGGCT
CTGACTGACCGCGTTACTCCCACAGGTGAGCGGGCGGGACGGCCCTTCTCCTCCGGGCTGTAATTAGCGC
TTGGTTTAATGACGGCTTGTTTCTTTTCTGTGGCTGCGTGAAAGCCTTGAGGGGCTCCGGGAGGGCCCTT
TGTGCGGGGGGAGCGGCTCGGGGGGTGCGTGCGTGTGTGTGTGCGTGGGGAGCGCCGCGTGCGGCTCCGC
GCTGCCCGGCGGCTGTGAGCGCTGCGGGCGCGGCGCGGGGCTTTGTGCGCTCCGCAGTGTGCGCGAGGGG
AGCGCGGCCGGGGGCGGTGCCCCGCGGTGCGGGGGGGGCTGCGAGGGGAACAAAGGCTGCGTGCGGGGTG
TGTGCGTGGGGGGGTGAGCAGGGGGTGTGGGCGCGTCGGTCGGGCTGCAACCCCCCCTGCACCCCCCTCC
CCGAGTTGCTGAGCACGGCCCGGCTTCGGGTGCGGGGCTCCGTACGGGGCGTGGCGCGGGGCTCGCCGTG
CCGGGCGGGGGGTGGCGGCAGGTGGGGGTGCCGGGCGGGGCGGGGCCGCCTCGGGCCGGGGAGGGCTCGG
GGGAGGGGCGCGGCGGCCCCCGGAGCGCCGGCGGCTGTCGAGGCGCGGCGAGCCGCAGCCATTGCCTTTT
ATGGTAATCGTGCGAGAGGGCGCAGGGACTTCCTTTGTCCCAAATCTGTGCGGAGCCGAAATCTGGGAGG
CGCCGCCGCACCCCCTCTAGCGGGCGCGGGGCGAAGCGGTGCGGCGCCGGCAGGAAGGAAATGGGCGGGG
AGGGCCTTCGTGCGTCGCCGCGCCGCCGTCCCCTTCTCCCTCTCCAGCCTCGGGGCTGTCCGCGGGGGGA
CGGCTGCCTTCGGGGGGGACGGGGCAGGGCGGGGTTCGGCTTCTGGCGTGTGACCGGCGGCTCTAGAGCC
TCTGCTAACCATGTTCATGCCTTCTTCTTTTTCCTACAGATCCTTAATTAATAATACGACTCACTATAGG
GGCCGCCACCATGAGATCTCCTAAGAAAAAGAGGAAGGTGCAGGTGGATCTACGCACGCTCGGCTACAGT
CAGCAGCAGCAAGAGAAGATCAAACCGAAGGTGCGTTCGACAGTGGCGCAGCACCACGAGGCACTGGTGG
GCCATGGGTTTACACACGCGCACATCGTTGCGCTCAGCCAACACCCGGCAGCGTTAGGGACCGTCGCTGT
CACGTATCAGCACATAATCACGGCGTTGCCAGAGGCGACACACGAAGACATCGTTGGCGTCGGCAAACAG
TGGTCCGGCGCACGCGCCCTGGAGGCCTTGCTCACGGATGCGGGGGAGTTGAGAGGTCCGCCGTTACAGT
TGGACACAGGCCAACTTGTGAAGATTGCAAAACGTGGCGGCGTGACCGCAATGGAGGCAGTGCATGCATC
GCGCAATGCACTGACGGGTGCCCCCCTGAACCTGACCCCGGACCAAGTGGTGGCTATCGCCAGCAACGGT
GGCGGCAAGCAAGCGCTCGAAACGGTGCAGCGGCTGTTGCCGGTGCTGTGCCAGGACCATGGCCTGACCC
CGGACCAAGTGGTGGCTATCGCCAGCAACAAGGGCGGCAAGCAAGCGCTCGAAACGGTGCAGCGGCTGTT
GCCGGTGCTGTGCCAGGACCATGGCCTGACTCCGGACCAAGTGGTGGCTATCGCCAGCCACGATGGCGGC
AAGCAAGCGCTCGAAACGGTGCAGCGGCTGTTGCCGGTGCTGTGCCAGGACCATGGCCTGACTCCGGACC
AAGTGGTGGCTATCGCCAGCCACGATGGCGGCAAGCAAGCGCTCGAAACGGTGCAGCGGCTGTTGCCGGT
GCTGTGCCAGGACCATGGCCTGACCCCGGACCAAGTGGTGGCTATCGCCAGCAACATTGGCGGCAAGCAA
GCGCTCGAAACGGTGCAGCGGCTGTTGCCGGTGCTGTGCCAGGACCATGGCCTGACCCCGGACCAAGTGG
TGGCTATCGCCAGCAACGGTGGCGGCAAGCAAGCGCTCGAAACGGTGCAGCGGCTGTTGCCGGTGCTGTG
CCAGGACCATGGCCTGACCCCGGACCAAGTGGTGGCTATCGCCAGCAACATTGGCGGCAAGCAAGCGCTC
GAAACGGTGCAGCGGCTGTTGCCGGTGCTGTGCCAGGACCATGGCCTGACCCCGGACCAAGTGGTGGCTA
TCGCCAGCAACGGTGGCGGCAAGCAAGCGCTCGAAACGGTGCAGCGGCTGTTGCCGGTGCTGTGCCAGGA
CCATGGCCTGACCCCGGACCAAGTGGTGGCTATCGCCAGCAACGGTGGCGGCAAGCAAGCGCTCGAAACG
GTGCAGCGGCTGTTGCCGGTGCTGTGCCAGGACCATGGCCTGACTCCGGACCAAGTGGTGGCTATCGCCA
GCCACGATGGCGGCAAGCAAGCGCTCGAAACGGTGCAGCGGCTGTTGCCGGTGCTGTGCCAGGACCATGG
CCTGACCCCGGACCAAGTGGTGGCTATCGCCAGCCACGATGGCGGCAAGCAAGCGCTCGAAACGGTGCAG
CGGCTGTTGCCGGTGCTGTGCCAGGACCATGGCCTGACCCCGGACCAAGTGGTGGCTATCGCCAGCAACA
TTGGCGGCAAGCAAGCGCTCGAAACGGTGCAGCGGCTGTTGCCGGTGCTGTGCCAGGACCATGGCCTGAC
TCCGGACCAAGTGGTGGCTATCGCCAGCCACGATGGCGGCAAGCAAGCGCTCGAAACGGTGCAGCGGCTG
TTGCCGGTGCTGTGCCAGGACCATGGCCTGACCCCGGACCAAGTGGTGGCTATCGCCAGCAACAAGGGCG
GCAAGCAAGCGCTCGAAACGGTGCAGCGGCTGTTGCCGGTGCTGTGCCAGGACCATGGCCTGACCCCGGA
CCAAGTGGTGGCTATCGCCAGCAACGGTGGCGGCAAGCAAGCGCTCGAAAGCATTGTGGCCCAGCTGAGC
CGGCCTGATCCGGCGTTGGCCGCGTTGACCAACGACCACCTCGTCGCCTTGGCCTGCCTCGGCGGACGTC
CTGCCATGGATGCAGTGAAAAAGGGATTGCCGCACGCGCCGGAATTGATCAGAAGAGTCAATCGCCGTAT
TGGCGAACGCACGTCCCATCGCGTTGCGGGATCCACTGGAGGCGGAGGTGGCTCCGGCACCGCCTCCTCC
ATGGTGAGCAAGGGCGAGGAGCTGTTCACCGGGGTGGTGCCCATCCTGGTCGAGCTGGACGGCGACGTAA
ACGGCCACAAGTTCAGCGTCCGCGGCGAGGGCGAGGGCGATGCCACCAACGGCAAGCTGACCCTGAAGTT
CATCTGCACCACCGGCAAGCTGCCCGTGCCCTGGCCCACCCTCGTGACCACCTTCGGCTACGGCGTGGCC
TGCTTCAGCCGCTACCCCGACCACATGAAGCAGCACGACTTCTTCAAGTCCGCCATGCCCGAAGGCTACG
TCCAGGAGCGCACCATCTCTTTCAAGGACGACGGTACCTACAAGACCCGCGCCGAGGTGAAGTTCGAGGG
CGACACCCTGGTGAACCGCATCGAGCTGAAGGGCATCGACTTCAAGGAGGACGGCAACATCCTGGGGCAC
AAGCTGGAGTACAACTTCAACAGCCACAACGTCTATATCACGGCCGACAAGCAGAAGAACGGCATCAAGG
CTAACTTCAAGATCCGCCACAACGTTGAGGACGGCAGCGTGCAGCTCGCCGACCACTACCAGCAGAACAC
CCCCATCGGCGACGGCCCCGTGCTGCTGCCCGACAACCACTACCTGAGCCATCAGTCCAAGCTGAGCAAA
GACCCCAACGAGAAGCGCGATCACATGGTCCTGCTGGAGTTCGTGACCGCCGCCGGGATTACACATGGCA
TGGACGAGCTGTACAAGGGTGGTGAGGCTTTTAAATGCACAGGCATTGACCATGCGACAGTGGAAGACCT
ATCCGATGCCAATGCTGGGCTCCAAGTTGAATGCGTGCAGACACTTGGAAATGTCAATGCTCCAAGCTTT
ACTGTTGAGAACCCATGGGATGATGAATTGATTCTTAAACTTCTCTCTGGACTTTCTAAGCCAGTTACTT
CCTATTCAAATACTTTTGAGTGGCAGAGTAAACTTCCAGCCATCAAGACCAAGACAGAATATCAATTGGG
TTCTTTGCTGGTCTATGTGAATCACCTTCTTGGAGAAGGAGCCTTTGCTCAAGTCTTTGAAGCTATTCAT
GGAGATGTGAGAAATGCCAAAAGTGAACAGAAATGCATTTTGAAGGTGCAGAGACCTGCCAACTCCTGGG
AATTCTACATTGGGATGCAGCTGATGGAAAGACTAAAGCCAGAAGTACATCACATGTTCATCAAGTTTTA
TTCTGCTCATTTATTCAAGAACGGCAGCATATTAGTAGGGGAACTCTACAGCTATGGGACGTTACTAAAT
GTCATTAACCTCTATAAAAATACCTCTGAAAAAGTGATGCCCCAGGCTCTTGTCCTCACTTTCGCTATCA
GAATGCTTTACATGGTTGAACAAGTCCACAGCTGCGAAATCATTCATGGAGACATTAAGCCAGATAACTT
CATACTAGGACACAGATTTTTGGAACAGGCTGATGAAGACTTAGCTACCGGCTTGGCATTGATTGACCTG
GGTCAGAGTATAGATATGAAACTTTTCCCTAAAGGAACTGTATTTACAGGAAAATGTGAAACATCTGGTT
TTCAGTGTCCTGAGATGCTCAGTAACAAGCCATGGAACTACCAGATTGATTACTTTGGAGTTGCTGCAAC
AATATACTGTATGCTCTTTGGCTCTTACATGAAAGTAAAAAATGAAGGAGGAGTCTGGAAACCTGAAGGT
CTTTTTAGAAGGCTTCCTCATTTGGATATGTGGGAGGAATTTTTTCACATCATGTTGAATATACCGGATT
GTCATAATCTTCCATCTTTGGATTTTCTGAGACAGAATATGAAGAAATTACTTGAACAACAGTATTCCAA
CAAGATTAAGACCTTGCGTAATAGGCTAATTGTGATGCTTTCAGAATATAAGCGTTCAAGAAAATAACCT
AGGCTTAAGGTACATATGGGCACCAAAGAACCTGTAAACGTTATCTTTTTAAATTGAATGTGCACAAATA
AAAGWWWRGAAAAGAAAAAAAAAAAAAAAAAAAAAAAAAAAAAAAAAAAAAAAAAAAAAAAAAAAAAAAA
AAAAAAAAAAAAATACGCATCATACGCTGTGGCGTACCTCGAGTCTAGAGGGCCCTTCGAACAAAAACTC
ATCTCAGAAGAGGATCTGAATATGCATACCGGTCATCATCACCATCACCATTGAGTTTAAACCCGCTGAT
CAGCCTCGACTGTGCCTTCTAGTTGCCAGCCATCTGTTGTTTGCCCCTCCCCCGTGCCTTCCTTGACCCT
GGAAGGTGCCACTCCCACTGTCCTTTCCTAATAAAATGAGGAAATTGCATCGCATTGTCTGAGTAGGTGT
CATTCTATTCTGGGGGGTGGGGTGGGGCAGGACAGCAAGGGGGAGGATTGGGAAGACAATAGCAGGCATG
CTGGGGATGCGGTGGGCTCTATGGGCGGCCGCCACTGGCCGTCGTTTTACAACGTCGTGACTGGGAAAAC
CCTGGCGTTACCCAACTTAATCGCCTTGCAGCACATCCCCCTTTCGCCAGCTGGCGTAATAGCGAAGAGG
CCCGCACCGATCGCCCTTCCCAACAGTTGCGCAGCCTGAATGKSGMAYSKRAMKYGY
[118 nt withheld, positions 6638-6755]
C
[91 nt withheld, positions 6757-6847]
A
[49 nt withheld, positions 6849-6897]
CCTTTGACGTTGGAGTCCACGTTCTTT
[37 nt withheld, positions 6925-6961]
ACCCTATCTCGGTCTATTCTTTTGATTTATAAGGGATTTTGCCGATTTCGGCCTATTGGTTAAAAAATGA
GCTGATTTAACAAAAATTTAACGCGAATTTTAACAAAATATTAACSMKKRCRMKTYMSRTKSSMCWTTYM
GGSGAAATGTGCGCGGAACCCCTATTTGTTTATTTTTCTAAATACATTCAAATATGTATCCGCTCATGAG
ACAATAACCCTGATAAATGCTTCAATAATATTGAAAAAGGAAGAGTATGAGTATTCAACATTTCCGTGTC
GCCCTTATTCCCTTTTTTGCGGCATTTTGCCTTCCTGTTTTTGCTCACCCAGAAACGCTGGTGAAAGTAA
AAGATGCTGAAGATCAGTTGGGTGCACGAGTGGGTTACATCGAACTGGATCTCAACAGCGGTAAGATCCT
TGAGAGTTTTCGCCCCGAAGAACGTTTTCCAATGATGAGCACTTTTAAAGTTCTGCTATGTGGCGCGGTA
TTATCCCGTATTGACGCCGGGCAAGAGCAACTCGGTCGCCGCATACACTATTCTCAGAATGACTTGGTTG
AGTACTCACCAGTCACAGAAAAGCATCTTACGGATGGCATGACAGTAAGAGAATTATGCAGTGCTGCCAT
AACCATGAGTGATAACACTGCGGCCAACTTACTTCTGACAACGATCGGAGGACCGAAGGAGCTAACCGCT
TTTTTGCACAACATGGGGGATCATGTAACTCGCCTTGATCGTTGGGAACCGGAGCTGAATGAAGCCATAC
CAAACGACGAGCGTGACACCACGATGCCTGTAGCAATGGCAACAACGTTGCGCAAACTATTAACTGGCGA
ACTACTTACTCTAGCTTCCCGGCAACAATTAATAGACTGGATGGAGGCGGATAAAGTTGCAGGACCACTT
CTGCGCTCGGCCCTTCCGGCTGGCTGGTTTATTGCTGATAAATCTGGAGCCGGTGAGCGTGGGTCTCGCG
GTATCATTGCAGCACTGGGGCCAGATGGTAAGCCCTCCCGTATCGTAGTTATCTACACGACGGGGAGTCA
GGCAACTATGGATGAACGAAATAGACAGATCGCTGAGATAGGTGCCTCACTGATTAAGCATTGGTAACTG
TCAGACCAAGTTTACTCATATATACTTTAGATTGATTTAAAACTTCATTTTTAATTTAAAAGGATCTAGG
TGAAGATCCTTTTTGATAATCTCATGACCAAAATCCCTTAACGTGAGTTTTCGTTCCACTGAGCGTCAGA
CCCCGTAGAAAAGATCAAAGGATCTTCTTGAGATCCTTTTTTTCTGCGCGTAATCTGCTGCTTGCAAACA
AAAAAACCACCGCTACCAGCGGTGGTTTGTTTGCCGGATCAAGAGCTACCAACTCTTTTTCCGAAGGTAA
CTGGCTTCAGCAGAGCGCAGATACCAAATACTGTTCTTCTAGTGTAGCCGTAGTTAGGCCACCACTTCAA
GAACTCTGTAGCACCGCCTACATACCTCGCTCTGCTAATCCTGTTACCAGTGGCTGCTGCCAGTGGCGAT
AAGTCGTGTCTTACCGGGTTGGACTCAAGACGATAGTTACCGGATAAGGCGCAGCGGTCGGGCTGAACGG
GGGGTTCGTGCACACAGCCCAGCTTGGAGCGAACGACCTACACCGAACTGAGATACCTACAGCGTGAGCT
ATGAGAAAGCGCCACGCTTCCCGAAGGGAGAAAGGCGGACAGGTATCCGGTAAGCGGCAGGGTCGGAACA
GGAGAGCGCACGAGGGAGCTTCCAGGGGGAAACGCCTGGTATCTTTATAGTCCTGTCGGGTTTCGCCACC
TCTGACTTGAGCGTCGATTTTTGTGATGCTCGTCAGGGGGGCGGAGCCTATGGAAAAACGCCAGCAACGC
GGCCTTTTTACGGTTCCTGGCCTTTTGCTGGCCTTTTGCTCACATGTTCTTTCCTGCGTTATCCCCTGAT
TCTGTGGATAACCGTATTACCGCCTTTGAGTGAGCTGATACCGCTCGCCGCAGCCGAACGACCGAGCGCA
GCGAGTCAGTGAGCGAGGAAGCGGAAGAGCGCCCAATACGCAAACCGCCTCTCCCCGCGCGTTGGCCGAT
TCATTAATGCAGCT
